>Addgene plasmid #12166 | pSicoR Dnmt1 | addgene partial sequence | sequence record 18725 | mU6-F 5'-ATATCCCTTGGAGAAAAGCCTT-3'
CTTGTTTGGAGTGTGTGAGGGAGAAATTCAAGAGATTTCTCCCTCACACACTCCTTTTTTCTCGAGTACT
AGGATCCATTAGGCGGCCGCGTGGATAACCGTATTACCGCCATGCATTAGTTATTAATAGTAATCAATTA
CGGGGTCATTAGTTCATAGCCCATATATGGAGTTCCGCGTTACATAACTTACGGTAAATGGCCCGCCTGG
CTGACCGCCCAACGACCCCCGCCCATTGACGTCAATAATGACGTATGTTCCCATAGTAACGCCAATAGGG
ACTTTCCATTGACGTCAATGGGTGGAGTATTTACGGTAAACTGCCCACTTGGCAGTACATCAAGTGTATC
ATATGCCAAGTACGCCCCCTATTGACGTCAATGACGGTAAATGGCCCGCCTGGCATTATGCCCAGTACAT
GACCTTATGGGACTTTCCTACTTGGCAGTACATCTACGTATTAGTCATCGCTATTACCATGGTGATGCGG
TTTTGGCAGTACATCAATGGGCGTGGATAGCGGTTTGACTCACGGGGATTTCCAAGTCTCCACCCCATTG
ACGTCAATGGGAGTTTGTTTTGGCACCAAAATCAACGGGACTTTCCAAAATGTCGTAACAACTCCGCCCC
ATTGACGCAAATGGGCGGTAGGCGTGTACGGTGGGAGGTCTATATAAGCAGAGCTGGTTTAGTGAACCGT
CAGATCCGCTAGCGCTACCGGTCGCCACCATGGTGAGCAAGGGCGAGGAGCTGTTCACCGGGGGTGGTGC
CCATCCTGGTCGAGCTGGACGGCGACGTAAACGGCCACAAGTTCAGCGTGTCCGGCGAGGGCGAGGGCGA
TGCCACCTACGGCAAGCTGACCCTGAAGTTCATCTGCACCACCGGCAAGCTGCCCGTGCCCTGGCCCACC
CTCGTGACCACCCTGACCTACGGCGTGCAGTGCTTCAGCCGCTACCCCGACCACATGAAGCAGCACGACT
TC
