[The description below was written by a language model from this plasmid's Addgene catalogue record.]
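Description:
pSicoR Dnmt1 is a Cre-regulated lentiviral RNAi vector built on the 7,560 bp pSicoR backbone and carrying a 55 bp short-hairpin RNA insert directed against mouse Dnmt1, the maintenance DNA methyltransferase gene. It is propagated in E. coli as a high-copy plasmid under ampicillin selection. As a lentiviral transfer vector it is intended for packaging into viral particles and stable integration into mammalian (here, mouse) cells. No feature table is provided, so individual viral and regulatory elements are not itemised. The hairpin oligo was cloned between HpaI and XhoI sites, with the HpaI site destroyed in the process. The listed sequencing primer is a mouse U6 forward primer, which suggests the hairpin sits downstream of a U6 Pol III promoter, although the record does not explicitly name the promoter.

The key design feature is its conditional "off" logic. The shRNA and a separately expressed EGFP marker, which is not fused to any other protein, are together flanked by loxP sites. In the starting state, transduced cells express the hairpin constitutively, knocking down Dnmt1, and can be identified or sorted by green fluorescence. When Cre recombinase is supplied, recombination between the loxP sites excises both EGFP and the shRNA from the integrated provirus. Hairpin expression then stops, and the loss of fluorescence marks the cells in which this has occurred. The promoter driving EGFP is not stated in the record. The construct is suited to reversible or tissue-specific loss-of-function studies of Dnmt1 in mouse cells or transgenic animals, where Cre delivery or a Cre-expressing line is used to terminate knockdown at a chosen time or place.
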