Addgene plasmid #12166: pSicoR Dnmt1
Purpose: Cre-regulated lentiviral shRNA vector. Cre addition causes both EGFP and shRNA to be recombined out of the construct, turning OFF Dnmt1 shRNA expression.
Depositing lab: Tyler Jacks. Depositing organization: Massachusetts Institute of Technology. Publication: Cre-lox-regulated conditional RNA interference from transgenes. Ventura A, Meissner A, Dillon CP, McManus M, Sharp PA, Van Parijs L, Jaenisch R, Jacks T. Proc Natl Acad Sci U S A. 2004 Jul 13. 101(28):10380-5. 10.1073/pnas.0403954101 PubMed 15240889.
Backbone
  Vector backbone: pSicoR
  Backbone size w/o insert (bp): 7560
  Vector type: Mammalian Expression, Lentiviral, RNAi, Cre/Lox
Growth in bacteria
  Bacterial resistance: Ampicillin, 100 μg/mL
  Growth temperature: 37°C
  Growth strain: DH5alpha
  Copy number: High Copy
Gene/Insert
  Gene/Insert name: Dnmt1 shRNA (alt name: Dnmt1)
  Species: M. musculus (mouse)
  Insert size (bp): 55
  Mutation: EGFP is expressed from this plasmid as a marker, but it is not a fusion protein. EGFP and the shRNA oligo are flanked by LoxP sites. Cre causes both to be recombined out of the construct, turning off Dnmt1 shRNA expression.
  Entrez Gene: Dnmt1 (a.k.a. Cxxc9, Dnmt, Dnmt1o, MCMT, MTase, Met-1, Met1, MommeD2, m.MmuI)
  Cloning method: Restriction Enzyme; 5′ cloning site HpaI (destroyed during cloning); 3′ cloning site XhoI (not destroyed)
  Sequencing primers: 5′ mU6-F
Terms and licenses: Academic/Nonprofit Terms; Industry Terms: Not Available to Industry
Depositor comments: Cre TURNS OFF Dnmt1 shRNA expression. The shRNA is directed against the mouse Dnmt1 sequence 5'-GAGTGTGTGAGGGAGAAA-3'.
How to cite: pSicoR Dnmt1 was a gift from Tyler Jacks (Addgene plasmid # 12166 ; http://n2t.net/addgene:12166 ; RRID:Addgene_12166)
